>Addgene plasmid #239987 | pTol2-stmn1b-KALTA4 | addgene full sequence | sequence record 476303 | Addgene NGS Result
GAAGATCCTTTGATCTTTTCTACGGGGTCTGACGCTCAGTGGAACGAAAACTCACGTTAAGGGATTTTGG
TCATGAGATTATCAAAAAGGATCTTCACCTAGATCCTTTTAAATTAAAAATGAAGTTTTAAATCAATCTA
AAGTATATATGAGTAAACTTGGTCTGACAGTTACCAATGCTTAATCAGTGAGGCACCTATCTCAGCGATC
TGTCTATTTCGTTCATCCATAGTTGCCTGACTCCCCGTCGTGTAGATAACTACGATACGGGAGGGCTTAC
CATCTGGCCCCAGTGCTGCAATGATACCGCGAGACCCACGCTCACCGGCTCCAGATTTATCAGCAATAAA
CCAGCCAGCCGGAAGGGCCGAGCGCAGAAGTGGTCCTGCAACTTTATCCGCCTCCATCCAGTCTATTAAT
TGTTGCCGGGAAGCTAGAGTAAGTAGTTCGCCAGTTAATAGTTTGCGCAACGTTGTTGCCATTGCTACAG
GCATCGTGGTGTCACGCTCGTCGTTTGGTATGGCTTCATTCAGCTCCGGTTCCCAACGATCAAGGCGAGT
TACATGATCCCCCATGTTGTGCAAAAAAGCGGTTAGCTCCTTCGGTCCTCCGATCGTTGTCAGAAGTAAG
TTGGCCGCAGTGTTATCACTCATGGTTATGGCAGCACTGCATAATTCTCTTACTGTCATGCCATCCGTAA
GATGCTTTTCTGTGACTGGTGAGTACTCAACCAAGTCATTCTGAGAATAGTGTATGCGGCGACCGAGTTG
CTCTTGCCCGGCGTCAATACGGGATAATACCGCGCCACATAGCAGAACTTTAAAAGTGCTCATCATTGGA
AAACGTTCTTCGGGGCGAAAACTCTCAAGGATCTTACCGCTGTTGAGATCCAGTTCGATGTAACCCACTC
GTGCACCCAACTGATCTTCAGCATCTTTTACTTTCACCAGCGTTTCTGGGTGAGCAAAAACAGGAAGGCA
AAATGCCGCAAAAAAGGGAATAAGGGCGACACGGAAATGTTGAATACTCATACTCTTCCTTTTTCAATAT
TATTGAAGCATTTATCAGGGTTATTGTCTCATGAGCGGATACATATTTGAATGTATTTAGAAAAATAAAC
AAATAGGGGTTCCGCGCACATTTCCCCGAAAAGTGCCACCTAAATTGTAAGCGTTAATATTTTGTTAAAA
TTCGCGTTAAATTTTTGTTAAATCAGCTCATTTTTTAACCAATAGGCCGAAATCGGCAAAATCCCTTATA
AATCAAAAGAATAGACCGAGATAGGGT
[37 nt withheld, positions 1288-1324]
AAAGAACGTGGACTCCAACGTCAAAGG
[49 nt withheld, positions 1352-1400]
T
[91 nt withheld, positions 1402-1492]
G
[124 nt withheld, positions 1494-1617]
CCCATTCGCCATTCAGGCTGCGCAACTGTTGGGAAGGGCGATCGGTGCGGGCCTCTTCGCTATTACGCCA
GCTGGCGAAAGGGGGATGTGCTGCAAGGCGATTAAGTTGGGTAACGCCAGGGTTTTCCCAGTCACGACGT
TGTAAAACGACGGCCAGTGAGCGCGCGTAATACGACTCACTATAGGGCGAATTGGGTACCAAATAGTAGG
AATTACCCACCTGTACAAGTGCTGAAAACTTGGATGAATAAGCCCGTTTGCCATTTTCTACTGCTATTTT
AAATCTTTTCTGTATTTGTCTGCATTTGTCTTTACCCTTGAATAAATGTTTTAGTTGTTTTTTTTCAATT
ATGACTGTGTTTAACAGACATTATTACAATAATATGTAATAGTAGTACACACTATTATTATGTAATAGTA
CTTGTTGACTGTATTTGAGAACTGGACCGAGTGAGTGTTACGTCACCCATTCAAAATGACTTACTTCTGG
CTCCAACAAAATGAAGTTAATTCAGTTGCCATTTTTCACTGTATGGACATCGCCGTGTTGGAGCTAGACG
TTGCCAATAAGCAAGAAAGAGCCGAGATGCGTCGAGTCTGAGTCACCGTTCCTATGGCAACCCCTCTAAC
CAATCAGAAGTAAGCTTGTTGGAAGTCCACAGCCTACCACTTGAAAGCGGGCTGCACAAAATCTGTCAAA
CGTTTTGAACGTTGGATGTGAGAGCACATACTTTTATTAAGGCATCTGGTTGGTCAGTTTATAATATCAA
CAACTTGGGCTACAGAAAAGAAAAGTTATTACAGAAATTATGATTAACAAGTACATGTTAAATAAAGATT
TTAATATGAATGCCACCACTGGAGCATTCATGCCATTTGGAGCTTCTTCCTGTTTGGATCACTAGAAGGA
GGAGGTCACTCATTACAGTTCTCATATACAGTCGTTGGTTGGTTGGTTGGTTGGTAGATTGATTGATTGA
TTGATTGATTGATTGATTGATTGATTGATTGATTGATTGATTGATTGATTGATTGATTGATTGGTAGTCA
AAATAAGAAATAATTTCCACAGATTCATTACAGAAATGATTAAATGCATACATAAAAAACTGGGGGGGGG
GGGGGATACAACAACACACTTAAGTCACATTTGCCTACGTAAAGAAAAGTAAAGAAAATCAATAGCTATA
TTTTACATCTCCTTTTTTTGCTGTCTTTTAATTAGCCTTGTTTTGCTGTTATCTTGATTGAAACTGTAAC
TTCTTCACCTGCTTCTTTTCTTTGTAGGTTTTGCCAGCCCAGAAACAGGCATGGCTGTGCAAGGCCAGAG
CACCATGCACAATGCGCTGCATGTCTTCATGAACGGCTCAATGTCCTCAGTCCAGGGCTCAGCCAACGAC
CCCATCTTCCTCCTTCACCATGCTTTCATTGACAGGTAACAAACACGTCATGACATTAGACTGCACAGTT
TTTGACAAAGTTCATACAATCTGTTGTTTATAGCTGCTACAATTAGTGAAGTTTGTGAATGTACTTGGAT
GAGCAGCGAAAGATCAATTGAGATCAATTGTTAGAGTTTGGTTGCCCTGCAGAGCAAAGAACAAAAAATA
ATCTGGTGGCTTTACTGCGTGAGGTTATTATTGGTGGAATAGAAACACAAAACATAATTGCATTTATTTG
TTTAATTTTTTATCTTATCTTAACTTTCATCTTGCATATTTGTTTCTTACATCATTTCTAGCATCTTTGA
GCGCTGGCTAAGAACTCATCAGCCTCCCCGGTCCATCTACCCACGTACCAATGCACCAATTGGCCACAAT
GACGGCTACTACATGGTGCCATTCCTTCCTCTTTATAGGAATGGAGACTACCTCCTGTCCAACAATGCTC
TTGGATACGAGTACGCCTACCTGTTGGACCCAGGTCATTGCACAACACCAGAAATGCCCTCTGATCTGCA
AAAGACGTGAATAATCTGTTCAGACACCCATATGCACTCTGTTCCACACAGGTCAGAGGTTTGTCCAGGA
GTTCTTGACAGAGGTGTAAAAAGTACTCAAAAATTTTACTCAAGTGAAAGTACAAGTACTTAGGGAAAAT
TTTACTCAATTAAAAGTAAAAGTATCTGGCTAGAATCTTACTTGAGTAAAAGTAAAAAAGTACTCCATTA
AAATTGTACTTGAGTATTAAGGAAGTAAAAGTAAAAGCAAGAAAGAAAACTAGAGATTCTTGTTTAAGCT
TTTAATCTCAAAAAACATTAAATGAAATGCATACAAGGTTTTATCCTGCTTTAGAACTGTTTGTATTTAA
TTATCAAACTATAAGACAGACAATCTAATGCCAGTACACGCTACTCAAAGTTGTAAAACCTCAGATTTAA
CTTCAGTAGAAGCTGATTCTCAAAATTGTTAGTGTCAAGCCTAGCTCTTTTGGGGCTGAAAAGCAATCCT
GCAGTGCTGAAAAGCCTCTCACAGGCAGCCGATGCGGGAAGAGGTGTATTAGTCTTGATAGAGAGGCTGC
AAATAGCAGGAAACGTGAGCAGAGACTCCCTGGTGTCTGAAACACAGGCCAGATGGGCCATTCGTACGCT
TAATTTCGTATAGGGATAACAGGGTAATGATCTAGGTTGCCCTCAGTGATAGCAGCCAAAAAATGTCCCA
ACAGGGGGTTTCTCAGCTCTCTTTGTGTCTTTGTGTAAGACACCAGAGACTCGAGACAGGGCGAGGCATG
GAAGCACCATCTGCTCCCCCTTTCCCTGGGCAGCTTGCTTTAAAATGTCCCCCCTCAAACGGGATGAATG
GGATCCGGGGTGGGGCAGGAGGAGGCTGGCAGAGCATGATACAGATAAAAAAAATTGTGATCTTTATGCA
AAATAATCAAGCAATACAATCAACACCATCAAAAGGATAGATGATATGATAGATGAAATGATAAATTACA
TTTACTCACTATCTATTGATCCTCAAGTGGTTAAACCTTTATAAGTTTCATACTTCAAAAAAATAAAACA
CTTTGAAGAAAGCTGAAAAGCTGTAAGCATTGACTTCCTCAGTAAACAAATATCATGGAAGTCAGTGGTT
ACAGGTGTTCAACATTTTCCAAAATATCTTATTTTGTGTTCAACTTCAAAAGAAACTTATAAAGGTTTGA
AACAAGTAAAATGATGACAGAATTTTCATTTTTGACTAAACTATCCCTTTAAATAATGTATTTTCTTCAC
TTTGGTGAAGAATTTGGAGCTAAGGAATGATCACACCACAATATTAATGCATTTAAAGAGTCAAAACAAA
CGACTCCAACAGCATTTAGTGACACAGGAATAAACAGCAGCCACAAGACTGTAAAATCCAGTCAGCTTGA
AATCATCAGCTCTGCCATTTAGCTAAAGTTCATACAATGATACTGAGGCACAGAGAAGAACAGAAGCAAA
ACACTCACTAATGCCAAGTGAACTGTTAATTGCTTCGCACCGAAGACAATTTGTAAAGCAGGTCACCGGC
GTGTCGCTGTTTTGTTCTAAGAACTTATTGACTGTATAGTCATCTCTGACATGTCGCGAGATGACTAATA
CCAGGGGTGAGGTCAGGACTCACTTTTTCCTAATAAAGCTTCATGTGATTATAGTTTGTAAGCTGGTTTT
TGAGAAAAAATAAATGTGCTTATGACAAGTTGTCATGTAGGTAAATCACTTTACATTATAGCCTTACAAA
CAAAGCTCTAACATAATCAGAACTGACCCAACTGTGCATTATGTGAGCGTCAAATTCAAGCTCAAGTTGA
TATCTTTCACTACACAGCCTACTAATAATGTTGGTGAATAAAACAAAACAAAATGAACTTGAAGCTACTT
AAGTGTGATGTATGTGACTAAACAAAAATGCTTATTGTGTTGAACAGGTCTCCCAACTTGACTCAGTCTC
CATCTGCTACTGGTCAGTTTAACTGAAAGCCCCACCCAAAACCCACACCATTGGTTAAGCCAGTGTCACT
GTGCTGGTCAAATCCCAATTCTAAAATTGTATGAAAAATGTTTTATAGCCAATGTCTTATATACAAAAGC
TATAGAGGTGAGTTTTCACTTTTAACCACAATAAACACAATATTTGTGCACTTTAAAGTTAAAGTAACAT
TTAAACATTTCTTGACATGACCTTTTATCATATCATTTTTTAGTTAATCTGCCCTAAAAACATCATGTAA
ACAAAAACTGACTTAAAACTTATGCTAATACACTTTAGCTTTAAATGAGCAATGTCTTTTTAAACATAGG
CTACCCAACAGCTACCCGAAAATATTAGTTAGCATAAACAGTACATTGTCACTGGATAAAACAATGACAA
ACGGCAACGCTATTAAACATTTCACTACATAAATGATGACATATTAACTGTTAAAACAGAGCAGTAGTTT
TTACACATATTTTCATACAAAGGGCATTTTTGTCAGCAATCGTATAATTTGATGCTTCTCGTCATATATA
GGTTAACTGCATTTCTATTTAGAATAATATAGTAGAAGCATACTTCCTAAGTGTGAAGAGGGTCATACTA
ATGGGGTATATCCACACTGACTTTTAATTTCAGTCATCCAGCCACATGGCTTCCGGTTAATTGTCATCCC
ATACAAAAAACGTTGATCTTCTCTGCCTGGCTGAGATACGATATAAAGTGAGTATCAAAGAAAAAGCACT
ACATTAAAGTATATTTTTCCACGTCAAGTCTTTATAATATGGAAATTAATTTTGTGCCAGTATTTTCAAT
GGAATTTCTGCGCTAGCCTGTTGCTAATGACGTCGCTAGCATTTACACCATTGTTTTACAGTCTTTCGTC
TCTTTTTAGCTTTAACAATTAAATGAATGATTAGGTCTATTTAAGTCATTTGAACTACATTACAACATTG
ATGCTGTAAAAGGAATTAAATTGAAAATAGTCACATAAAGCTTTAATCGGAAGTTCATCATTGGCTGAAA
AACACTAGCTGTGCATTTAGTACATTTAAAAGCAGTTTATGTTAGGACAATGAACTTATTTTACCGTTCA
AACGATACCGTACTACATTTCCCAGAATTCTGCTCTCGACAATCATTGGTCTCATCCAAAAGTGACGTAA
TACATTTTGGTCCTCTTTTGCGCGAAGCGAACCGTTGATGCTGAGGCAGAGAGGAATCTGCGCGCGGGCA
ACTCCTTCCCTGATTTCCACTTCTTCTGAAGGTGGGTGTTTTTTTTTGTTGTTGTTGTCAAATATCACTA
TTTTTGCAGCGCATATCCCATCCCTTCCTTACGTGTCAAACAGCGAATGCATTTAAAGAGTAAACTTTTA
AATTCTTACAATTATAATGTTCTGCCACACCGTTATTTACCTCCTTTTTTGGGGAGGGGATGTACAACGT
TAGGTAACGTTAATGGACAAGGGCTTCGAGAATATTCAGTTCGGTTGGAGAGTTTCAGTAACTAACGTTA
AGTCTGTGAATTTAAAAATAGCACGCGCAGTCGAGTAACAGCTCGTAGCGGGACCATTAATGTGTTTATC
GTCGTTATATCTGGAGGGAATTGGTCGAGATTAGCCAGCTGGCTGTCGTTTCATCGAGTTTTGCAGGTTT
ATTTTTGACTGTTTGGTGTTGCAAAAACGTGCTTTATTGTCATCCACAGACTTATCGTCTGTTTCACTTA
AATCTTAACAAGCATACAACACAATGTGACAGGTGATCTAATGGCTCTCGACGTCTTTTGTCTTCGTTAT
TTGTGCATTCGCCAACTATGCCGTCATATTATATTATTTATATTCACATGCTTCAATAAAATCGATCAGT
AATGGCATAGCACGCTGCATTTGGCATACCAACACTGATTATTCTGTAAAAAAGGCAGTGCAGTTGTGTC
TGGTTTGAAACGGTAGAGATTTGGGTGTGATCTGGTGTGCTGGAAACGGGTGATTCAGCCATGGCTTTAT
TAGTAAATGTTGCATTTCAAATGTGCATATTCTAAAACATTATTAAGCTCTTGGTCATCATGCAATAAAG
TGTTGTATGTAATATTATGTATTTTTGCATGCTGTTATAATGGGTGTATCTCGGCCATCTATTGTCTGCA
GATGAGATCTTTCATCCCTCCGGATAATCGCTAGTGTTGGATGTTTATTTTCAGCCATCGAGCTATGAAT
TGTTCACAGGTCAAATTTTGAGATGACAAGTTCGTCTAATAATAAATATTTGACGATTCTCCAGGGGGCA
TTAGCTCGAGGATCAATGCTCTGTTGTCTTTGTTCGCTTCTTACACAATATCTCCTTTGTTTTAATCTCT
CAATGGCCAATTGAATCACGTTACATTATAAAAAAAGAGGCAGCGTTGTTTGCTCTACATTTCACCAGAG
CGGTCAGCCTGTGTTGTATATTTTAATTGAACTATTATCGTTTAATTAGACGATGATGACAGCACGTCTG
AATGGAAGGATTCGGTTTTTCTGCTGGCAGTGACTCGTCTTTTTTTCTTGGCTTTCAGCAAAAGGAGGAT
ATATTGGCATGAATTAGGCTGTATTTTTGTTGCATTTTTAACGAGTATTGCACAGTCTTGCCTATTTCCT
TACCGTAAAACAATTCACTTAGTAAATTATGCATGTCTATTGTGGCGACGCCCCTCCCTTAAGCACGTGT
ACATTATTACATTATATAAACATCGTTTCCTATCTTGTAAAAATGTTATAGTAGGCAGCAGGGACTGACT
CCAGTCATCATTTTTCATAAATGTCTACCTTAAACATTTTTCATTCATTGATTGAACACTGCTGTATAGA
TGTCTGTTTACAATACATTGTGGTTAAATATGGTTGAGTGAAAAGATTGCCTAGACATTGTTGTTAACAG
CAAAACGTTTCCATTTTTCTAACATCATTATTATTTACAATCATTTCGCAGGTGTCTGAAACCGTCGAAG
TAGAAAGTGCAATGAAACTGCTCTCATCCATCGAGCAAGCCTGCGACATTTGTCGGCTTAAGAAGCTGAA
ATGCTCCAAGGAAAAGCCGAAATGTGCCAAATGCCTGAAGAACAATTGGGAATGTCGTTACTCTCCCAAA
ACCAAGCGAAGTCCACTCACAAGGGCTCATCTGACCGAAGTGGAGAGCAGGCTAGAGAGACTGGAACAAC
TCTTTTTGCTCATCTTCCCTAGAGAGGACCTTGACATGATCCTCAAGATGGATTCTCTCCAGGATATTAA
AGCCCTTTTGACTGGCTTATTCGTCCAGGACAATGTGAACAAAGACGCTGTGACAGACCGATTGGCAAGT
GTCGAGACCGATATGCCTCTGACACTGAGACAGCACAGAATCAGCGCTACTTCCTCAAGCGAAGAGTCTT
CTAACAAGGGACAGAGACAGCTGACTGTTTCGAGCAGGTCGACCCCGTCCCCGGCCGACGCCCTGGACGA
CGGCGACCTGGACATGCTGCCTGCTGATGCTCTCGATGATTTCGATCTGGATATGCTCCCGGCCGACGCC
CTGGACGACTACGACCTGGACATCCTCCCGGGTAACTAACAAACTCGAGAAAGCTAGCAAACCATGGTAC
GATGATGATCCAGACATGATAAGATACATTGATGAGTTTGGACAAACCACAACTAGAATGCAGTGAAAAA
AATGCTTTATTTGTGAAATTTGTGATGCTATTGCTTTATTTGTAACCATTATAAGCTGCAATAAACAAGT
TAACAACAACAATTGCATTCATTTTATGTTTCAGGTTCAGGGGGAGGTGTGGGAGGTTTTTTAAAGCAAG
TAAAACCTCTACAAATGTGGTATGGCTGATTATGATCCTCTAGATCAGATCTCTTGTTTATTGCAGCTTA
TAATGGTTACAAATAAAGCAATAGCATCACAAATTTCACAAATAAAGCATTTTTTTCACTGCATTCTAGT
TGTGGTTTGTCCAAACTCATCAATGTATCTTATCATGTCTGGATCTACGTAATACGACTCACTATAGTTC
TAGAGGCTCGAGAGGGGCCGCTTTACTTGTACAGCTCGTCCATGCCGAGAGTGATCCCGGCGGCGGTCAC
GAACTCCAGCAGGACCATGTGATCGCGCTTCTCGTTGGGGTCTTTGCTCAGGGCGGACTGGGTGCTCAGG
TAGTGGTTGTCGGGCAGCAGCACGGGGCCGTCGCCGATGGGGGTGTTCTGCTGGTAGTGGTCGGCGAGCT
GCACGCTGCCGTCCTCGATGTTGTGGCGGATCTTGAAGTTCACCTTGATGCCGTTCTTCTGCTTGTCGGC
CATGATATAGACGTTGTGGCTGTTGTAGTTGTACTCCAGCTTGTGCCCCAGGATGTTGCCGTCCTCCTTG
AAGTCGATGCCCTTCAGCTCGATGCGGTTCACCAGGGTGTCGCCCTCGAACTTCACCTCGGCGCGGGTCT
TGTAGTTGCCGTCGTCCTTGAAGAAGATGGTGCGCTCCTGGACGTAGCCTTCGGGCATGGCGGACTTGAA
GAAGTCGTGCTGCTTCATGTGGTCGGGGTAGCGGCTGAAGCACTGCACGCCGTAGGTCAGGGTGGTCACG
AGGGTGGGCCAGGGCACGGGCAGCTTGCCGGTGGTGCAGATGAACTTCAGGGTCAGCTTGCCGTAGGTGG
CATCGCCCTCGCCCTCGCCGGACACGCTGAACTTGTGGCCGTTTACGTCGCCGTCCAGCTCGACCAGGAT
GGGCACCACCCCGGTGAACAGCTCCTCGCCCTTGCTCACCATGGTCACTGTCTGCTTTGCTGTTGGTCTG
GGCTCCTGGGTCACTGGCTTACTAATGGAGTCTTTATGTATGAGGACTCTTATCAATTGTTCTTCTATAA
AGGTCTGCAGTGTTTCTGTTCGTCCCCTACATGGACACCCAGAGCCTCCTAAATACAGGAGCCCTGATAA
CTGCACAAGTGCTCAGATTCCAGCAGGGTGGAAAATGAGATAAAGTGTGCAGATGGGGAGGGGGACGTGA
ATGAGAGATTTGAGGGATGAAAAGGATGGATGAACGCATTGAAAATAGCCCCTTTCACAAAATAATACCA
GTAAATTGTCATATAATTAATGACCAGACCTTTACCTGTAAATGATGTGATGTTCATATACAGAAGAATG
CCAACAATTTACAGATGATTTTACAAATTCTTAATTTTCCTTTTCTAAATGGATTTGTTCACACATTATC
TCTTCAAAGCAATTGAATTTTCTGGAAAAGATTGGCTGTGTGTGTAAAAGGTGCTACTGAGGAATTTAAT
GTGACATGGAATGAAGCAAACAGCAGCCTAAGACAGGATGGCAGGAAAAATGTCACATGTTTAAAATAAG
AGTGAAACCAACGACCTGGACTTATAGAGACTGTGTGTCCTTAGGCAAAGCTCTTGTACAAACAGTGCTT
GTGACTGTGAAATTCGGGGTTTGCCTGGATTGTGTTAAATGTGTGCTTGGATGTATCATAAAAAAGAATC
GGTTCTCTGTATTTGACATTTTCTGTAATTTATCTAAAGTTACAACTGGCTATGCCTGATTTTTATCACT
ATTGAATCAATCATTTTAAAGAATGTTAAGTCTGCTGATTTGGAGAGCTCATTTACATTTATTTTGAATG
TCTCTTATTTAACACAACTGATTTAAGCTTTAGATCTAATCTGATCATTCAGGCGCGCCAACACGTGAAT
ACCACGCGAGGCCTTAGGGATAACAGGGTAATACGCGTGATCTGCGAAGATACGGCCACGGGTGCTCTTG
ATCCTGTGGCTGATTTTGGACTGTGCTGCTCGCAGCTGCTGATGAATCACATACTTCCTCCATTTTCTTC
CACTGATTGACTGTTATAATTTCCCTAATTTCCAGGTCAAGGTGCTGTGCATTGTGGTAATAGATGTGAC
ATGACGTCACTTCCAAAGGACCAATGAACATGTCTGACCAATTTCATATAATGTGAAAACGATTTTCATA
GGCAGAATAAATAACATTTAAATTAAACTGGGCATCAGCGCAATTCAATTGGTTTGGTAATAGCAAGGGA
AAATAGAATGAAGTGATCTCCAAAAAATAAGTACTTTTTGACTGTAAATAAAATTGTAAGGAGTAAAAAG
TACTTTTTTTTCTAAAAAAATGTAATTAAGTAAAAGTAAAAGTATTGATTTTTAATTGTACTCAAGTAAA
GTAAAAATCCCCAAAAATAATACTTAAGTACAGTAATCAAGTAAAATTACTCAAGTACTTTACACCTCTG
GTTCTTGACCCCCTACCTTCAGCAAGCCCAGCAGATCCACTAGTTCTAGAGCTCGACGATGTAGGTCACG
GTCTCGAAGCCGCGGTGCGGGTGCCAGGGCGTGCCCTTGGGCTCCCCGGGCGCGTACTCCACCTCACCCA
TCTGGTCCATCTGATGAACGGGCCACCGCGGTGGAGCTCCAGCTTTTGTTCCCTTTAGTGAGGGTTAATT
GCGCGCTTGGCGTAATCATGGTCATAGCTGTTTCCTGTGTGAAATTGTTATCCGCTCACAATTCCACACA
ACATACGAGCCGGAAGCATAAAGTGTAAAGCCTGGGGTGCCTAATGAGTGAGCTAACTCACATTAATTGC
GTTGCGCTCACTGCCCGCTTTCCAGTCGGGAAACCTGTCGTGCCAGCTGCATTAATGAATCGGCCAACGC
GCGGGGAGAGGCGGTTTGCGTATTGGGCGCTCTTCCGCTTCCTCGCTCACTGACTCGCTGCGCTCGGTCG
TTCGGCTGCGGCGAGCGGTATCAGCTCACTCAAAGGCGGTAATACGGTTATCCACAGAATCAGGGGATAA
CGCAGGAAAGAACATGTGAGCAAAAGGCCAGCAAAAGGCCAGGAACCGTAAAAAGGCCGCGTTGCTGGCG
TTTTTCCATAGGCTCCGCCCCCCTGACGAGCATCACAAAAATCGACGCTCAAGTCAGAGGTGGCGAAACC
CGACAGGACTATAAAGATACCAGGCGTTTCCCCCTGGAAGCTCCCTCGTGCGCTCTCCTGTTCCGACCCT
GCCGCTTACCGGATACCTGTCCGCCTTTCTCCCTTCGGGAAGCGTGGCGCTTTCTCATAGCTCACGCTGT
AGGTATCTCAGTTCGGTGTAGGTCGTTCGCTCCAAGCTGGGCTGTGTGCACGAACCCCCCGTTCAGCCCG
ACCGCTGCGCCTTATCCGGTAACTATCGTCTTGAGTCCAACCCGGTAAGACACGACTTATCGCCACTGGC
AGCAGCCACTGGTAACAGGATTAGCAGAGCGAGGTATGTAGGCGGTGCTACAGAGTTCTTGAAGTGGTGG
CCTAACTACGGCTACACTAGAAGAACAGTATTTGGTATCTGCGCTCTGCTGAAGCCAGTTACCTTCGGAA
AAAGAGTTGGTAGCTCTTGATCCGGCAAACAAACCACCGCTGGTAGCGGTGGTTTTTTTGTTTGCAAGCA
GCAGATTACGCGCAGAAAAAAAGGATCTCAA
Features (pLannotate 1.2.2; 21 found; start..end, strand, type, name):
    171..1031    -  CDS            AmpR: β-lactamase; bla; confers resistance to ampicillin, carbenicillin, and related antibiotics
   1032..1136    -  promoter       AmpR promoter: bla
   1189..1617    -  rep_origin     f1 ori (sequence partly withheld): f1 bacteriophage origin of replication; arrow indicates direction of (+) strand synthesis
   1622..1777    -  CDS            lacZα (fragment): LacZα fragment of β-galactosidase; lacZ fragment
   1785..1803    +  promoter       T7 promoter: promoter for bacteriophage T7 RNA polymerase
   2904..3545    +  CDS            tyr (fragment): TYRO_ORYLA - Also known as tyro. Experimental evidence at transcript level: Swiss-Prot protein existence level 2. This is a copper-containing oxidase that functions in the formation of pigments such as melanins and other polyphenolic compounds. From Oryzias latipes (Japanese rice fish) (Japanese killifish).
   8559..8999    +  CDS            GAL4 (fragment): GAL4_YEAST - Experimental evidence at protein level: Swiss-Prot protein existence level 1. This protein is a positive regulator for the gene expression of the galactose-induced genes such as GAL1, GAL2, GAL7, GAL10, and MEL1 which code for the enzymes used to convert galactose to glucose. It recognizes a 17 base pair sequence in (5'-CGGRNNRCYNYNCNCCG-3') the upstream activating sequence (UAS-G) of these genes. From Saccharomyces cerevisiae (strain ATCC 204508 / S288c) (Baker's yeast).
   9184..9318    -  polyA_signal   SV40 poly(A) signal: SV40 polyadenylation signal
   9341..9424    -  CDS            large T antigen (fragment): large T antigen from SV40 (simian virus 40)
   9440..9572    +  polyA_signal   SV40 poly(A) signal: SV40 polyadenylation signal
   9577..9594    +  promoter       T7 promoter (fragment): promoter for bacteriophage T7 RNA polymerase
   9620..10339   -  CDS            EGFP: the original enhanced GFP (Yang et al., 1996) mammalian codon-optimized
  11871..11889   -  misc_feature   MCS (fragment): pBluescript multiple cloning site
  11910..11979   +  protein_bind   attB: attB site for the φC31 integrase (Groth et al., 2000) phage φC31 integrase
  11999..12016   -  misc_feature   MCS (fragment): pBluescript multiple cloning site
  12029..12047   -  promoter       T3 promoter: promoter for bacteriophage T3 RNA polymerase
  12090..12112   -  protein_bind   lac operator (fragment): The lac repressor binds to the lac operator to inhibit transcription in E. coli. This inhibition can be relieved by adding lactose or isopropyl-β-D-thiogalactopyranoside (IPTG). lac repressor encoded by lacI
  12116..12146   -  promoter       lac promoter: promoter for the E. coli lac operon
  12161..12182   -  protein_bind   CAP binding site: CAP binding activates transcription in the presence of cAMP. E. coli catabolite activator protein
  12195..12287   -  CDS            lacI (fragment): lac repressor; lacI; The lac repressor binds to the lac operator to inhibit transcription in E. coli. This inhibition can be relieved by adding lactose or isopropyl-β-D-thiogalactopyranoside (IPTG).
  12470..13058   -  rep_origin     ori: high-copy-number ColE1/pMB1/pBR322/pUC origin of replication
