[The description below was written by a language model from this plasmid's Addgene catalogue record and pLannotate feature annotations shown in this document.]
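Description:
pTol2-stmn1b-KALTA4 is a zebrafish transgenesis plasmid of about 13 kb, built on the pTol2-myl7(cmlc2):GFP backbone and catalogued as Tol2/phiC31 compatible. It is maintained in E. coli as a high-copy plasmid through a ColE1/pUC-type origin and selected with ampicillin via the β-lactamase gene. pBluescript-derived remnants (f1 origin, lacZα fragment, lac promoter/operator, T7 and T3 promoters, MCS fragments) flank the transgene region. The Tol2 transposon arms are not annotated as such. However, the feature table marks a medaka tyrosinase fragment, which probably reflects Tol2-flanking sequence, since Tol2 was originally isolated from that locus. A φC31 attB site is annotated near the backbone junction, consistent with the option of integrase-mediated insertion into attP landing sites as an alternative to transposition.

The payload consists of two expression units assembled by Gibson cloning. In the first, the stmn1b promoter drives KalTA4, an optimised Gal4-based transcriptional activator. The annotation detects only the yeast GAL4 DNA-binding portion, and SV40 polyadenylation sequences follow it. The promoter itself is not annotated but presumably occupies the large unannotated stretch upstream of the GAL4 fragment. In the second unit, oriented in the opposite direction, the heart-specific myl7 (cmlc2) promoter drives EGFP, which serves as a visible cardiac marker for identifying transgenic carriers.

The construct generates Gal4 driver lines in which stmn1b regulatory sequences direct KalTA4 expression, so that UAS-linked effectors or reporters can be activated when the lines are crossed to responder fish. The associated work examined how the genomic context of transgene insertion influences zebrafish neurodevelopment.
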