Addgene plasmid #239987: pTol2-stmn1b-KALTA4
Purpose: Expresses GAL4 under control of the stmn1b promoter
Depositing lab: Summer Thyme. Depositing organization: University of Massachusetts, Worcester. Publication: Genetic context of transgene insertion can influence neurodevelopment in zebrafish. Moyer AJ, Barcus A, Capps MES, Chrabasz JA, Lalonde RL, Mosimann C, Thyme SB. bioRxiv [Preprint]. 2025 Mar 5:2025.02.28.640904. doi: 10.1101/2025.02.28.640904. PubMed 40093151.
Backbone
  Vector backbone: pTol2-myl7(cmlc2):GFP
  Total vector size (bp): 13061
  Vector type: Zebrafish Tol2/phiC31 compatible
Growth in bacteria
  Bacterial resistance: Ampicillin, 100 μg/mL
  Growth temperature: 37°C
  Growth strain: DH5alpha
  Copy number: High Copy
Gene/Insert 1
  Gene/Insert name: KALTA4 (alt name: GAL4)
  Promoter: stmn1b
  Cloning method: Gibson Cloning
  Sequencing primers: 5′ stmn1b
Gene/Insert 2
  Gene/Insert name: EGFP
  Promoter: myl7
  Cloning method: Gibson Cloning
  Sequencing primers: 5′ myl7
Terms and licenses: Academic/Nonprofit Terms; Industry Terms: Not Available to Industry
How to cite: pTol2-stmn1b-KALTA4 was a gift from Summer Thyme (Addgene plasmid # 239987 ; http://n2t.net/addgene:239987 ; RRID:Addgene_239987)
